Addgene plasmid #110367: pcDNA3-HA-SOX4
Purpose: Mammalian expression of HA-tagged SOX4
Depositing lab: Carlos Moreno. Depositing organization: Emory University.
Backbone
  Vector backbone: unknown
  Vector type: Mammalian Expression
  Selectable markers: Neomycin (select with G418)
Growth in bacteria
  Bacterial resistance: Ampicillin, 100 μg/mL
  Growth temperature: 37°C
  Growth strain: DH5alpha
  Copy number: High Copy
Gene/Insert
  Gene/Insert name: SOX4
  Species: H. sapiens (human)
  Entrez Gene: SOX4 (a.k.a. CSS10, EVI16)
  Tag / fusion protein: HA (N terminal on backbone)
  Cloning method: Unknown
  Sequencing primers: 5′ unknown
Terms and licenses: Academic/Nonprofit Terms; Industry Terms: Not Available to Industry
How to cite: pcDNA3-HA-SOX4 was a gift from Carlos Moreno (Addgene plasmid # 110367 ; http://n2t.net/addgene:110367 ; RRID:Addgene_110367)
