[The description below was written by a language model from this plasmid's Addgene catalogue record and pLannotate feature annotations shown in this document.]
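Description:
pcDNA3-HA-SOX4 is a mammalian expression plasmid of about 7 kb that produces human SOX4 carrying an N-terminal HA epitope tag. The catalogue lists the backbone as unknown, but the name and the annotated layout are consistent with a pcDNA3-type vector. It is maintained in E. coli through a high-copy ColE1/pUC-type origin and an ampicillin resistance gene (β-lactamase with its own promoter). An f1 origin is also present, which in principle permits single-stranded DNA production.

The expression cassette is driven by the human cytomegalovirus immediate early enhancer and promoter. A T7 promoter follows, which could support in vitro transcription. Next comes a short match to an HA tag sequence, annotated as a fragment of a 3xHA element and so most likely a single HA copy. The SOX4 open reading frame lies downstream of the tag, and a bovine growth hormone polyadenylation signal terminates the transcript. SOX4 is a transcriptional activator that binds the T-cell enhancer AACAAAG motif. The HA tag allows the expressed protein to be detected or immunoprecipitated with anti-HA antibodies.

A second cassette places the neomycin phosphotransferase gene under the SV40 enhancer and early promoter with an SV40 poly(A) signal, so stably transfected cells can be selected with G418. Several small annotated fragments (an HIV-1 LTR match, ble, lacI, the lac promoter and operator, and bom) appear to be backbone remnants or short sequence matches, not functional parts. The record gives the use simply as expression of HA-tagged SOX4 in mammalian cells and does not state the cloning method.
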