Features (pLannotate 1.2.2; 21 found; start..end, strand, type, name):
     28..80      -  misc_feature   bom (fragment): basis of mobility region from pBR322
    235..614     +  enhancer       CMV enhancer: human cytomegalovirus immediate early enhancer
    615..818     +  promoter       CMV promoter: human cytomegalovirus (CMV) immediate early promoter
    814..847     +  LTR            5' LTR (truncated) (fragment): truncated 5' long terminal repeat (LTR) from HIV-1
    863..881     +  promoter       T7 promoter: promoter for bacteriophage T7 RNA polymerase
    929..954     +  CDS            3xHA (fragment): three tandem HA epitope tags
    986..2407    +  CDS            SOX4: SOX4_HUMAN - Experimental evidence at protein level: Swiss-Prot protein existence level 1. Transcriptional activator that binds with high affinity to the T-cell enhancer motif 5'-AACAAAG-3' motif (PubMed:30661772). Required for IL17A-producing Vgamma2-positive gamma-delta T-cell maturation and development, via binding to regulator loci of RORC to modulate expression (By similarity). From Homo sapiens (Human).
   2587..2811    +  polyA_signal   bGH poly(A) signal: bovine growth hormone polyadenylation signal
   2815..2836    +  promoter       SV40 promoter (fragment): SV40 enhancer and early promoter
   2857..3285    +  rep_origin     f1 ori (sequence partly withheld): f1 bacteriophage origin of replication; arrow indicates direction of (+) strand synthesis
   3299..3628    +  promoter       SV40 promoter: SV40 enhancer and early promoter
   3695..4486    +  CDS            neo: KKA2_KLEPN - Also known as kan, nptII. Experimental evidence at protein level: Swiss-Prot protein existence level 1. Resistance to kanamycin, neomycin, paromomycin, ribostamycin, butirosin and gentamicin B. From Klebsiella pneumoniae.
   4510..4668    +  CDS            ble (fragment): BLE_KLEPN - Experimental evidence at protein level: Swiss-Prot protein existence level 1. Binding protein with a strong affinity to the bleomycin family of antibiotics. Binds to CL990; an antimitotic-antibiotic compound. From Klebsiella pneumoniae.
   4663..4784    +  polyA_signal   SV40 poly(A) signal: SV40 polyadenylation signal
   4857..4873    -  protein_bind   lac operator: The lac repressor binds to the lac operator to inhibit transcription in E. coli. This inhibition can be relieved by adding lactose or isopropyl-β-D-thiogalactopyranoside (IPTG). lac repressor encoded by lacI
   4881..4911    -  promoter       lac promoter: promoter for the E. coli lac operon
   4926..4947    -  protein_bind   CAP binding site: CAP binding activates transcription in the presence of cAMP. E. coli catabolite activator protein
   4960..5052    -  CDS            lacI (fragment): lac repressor; lacI; The lac repressor binds to the lac operator to inhibit transcription in E. coli. This inhibition can be relieved by adding lactose or isopropyl-β-D-thiogalactopyranoside (IPTG).
   5235..5823    -  rep_origin     ori: high-copy-number ColE1/pMB1/pBR322/pUC origin of replication
   5994..6854    -  CDS            AmpR: β-lactamase; bla; confers resistance to ampicillin, carbenicillin, and related antibiotics
   6855..6959    -  promoter       AmpR promoter: bla
>Addgene plasmid #110367 | pcDNA3-HA-SOX4 | addgene full sequence | sequence record 211161 | Addgene Assembled Sequence
GACGGATCGGGAGATCTCCCGATCCCCTATGGTGCACTCTCAGTACAATCTGCTCTGATGCCGCATAGTT
AAGCCAGTATCTGCTCCCTGCTTGTGTGTTGGAGGTCGCTGAGTAGTGCGCGAGCAAAATTTAAGCTACA
ACAAGGCAAGGCTTGACCGACAATTGCATGAAGAATCTGCTTAGGGTTAGGCGTTTTGCGCTGCTTCGCG
ATGTACGGGCCAGATATACGCGTTGACATTGATTATTGACTAGTTATTAATAGTAATCAATTACGGGGTC
ATTAGTTCATAGCCCATATATGGAGTTCCGCGTTACATAACTTACGGTAAATGGCCCGCCTGGCTGACCG
CCCAACGACCCCCGCCCATTGACGTCAATAATGACGTATGTTCCCATAGTAACGCCAATAGGGACTTTCC
ATTGACGTCAATGGGTGGAGTATTTACGGTAAACTGCCCACTTGGCAGTACATCAAGTGTATCATATGCC
AAGTACGCCCCCTATTGACGTCAATGACGGTAAATGGCCCGCCTGGCATTATGCCCAGTACATGACCTTA
TGGGACTTTCCTACTTGGCAGTACATCTACGTATTAGTCATCGCTATTACCATGGTGATGCGGTTTTGGC
AGTACATCAATGGGCGTGGATAGCGGTTTGACTCACGGGGATTTCCAAGTCTCCACCCCATTGACGTCAA
TGGGAGTTTGTTTTGGCACCAAAATCAACGGGACTTTCCAAAATGTCGTAACAACTCCGCCCCATTGACG
CAAATGGGCGGTAGGCGTGTACGGTGGGAGGTCTATATAAGCAGAGCTCTCTGGCTAACTAGAGAACCCA
CTGCTTACTGGCTTATCGAAATTAATACGACTCACTATAGGGAGACCCAAGCTGGCTAGCGTTTAAACTT
AAGCTTGCAGCCATGGCTTACCCATACGATGTTCCAGATTACGCGTCGACCCGGGCGGCCGCGGTACCAG
GATCCATGGTGCAGCAAACCAACAATGCCGAGAACACGGAAGCGCTGCTGGCCGGCGAGAGCTCGGACTC
GGGCGCCGGCCTCGAGCTGGGAATCGCCTCCTCCCCCACGCCCGGCTCCACCGCCTCCACGGGCGGCAAG
GCCGACGACCCGAGCTGGTGCAAGACCCCGAGTGGGCACATCAAGCGACCCATGAACGCCTTCATGGTGT
GGTCGCAGATCGAGCGGCGCAAGATCATGGAGCAGTCGCCCGACATGCACAACGCCGAGATCTCCAAGCG
GCTGGGCAAACGCTGGAAGCTGCTCAAAGACAGCGACAAGATCCCTTTCATTCGAGAGGCGGAGCGGCTG
CGCCTCAAGCACATGGCTGACTACCCCGACTACAAGTACCGGCCCAGGAAGAAGGTGAAGTCCGGCAACG
CCAACTCCAGCTCCTCGGCCGCCGCCTCCTCCAAGCCGGGGGAGAAGGGAGACAAGGTCGGTGGCAGTGG
CGGGGGCGGCCATGGGGGCGGCGGCGGCGGCGGGAGCAGCAACGCGGGGGGAGGAGGCGGCGGTGCGAGT
GGCGGCGGCGCCAACTCCAAACCGGCGCAGAAAAAGAGCTGCGGCTCCAAAGTGGCGGGCGGCGCGGGCG
GTGGGGTTAGCAAACCGCACGCCAAGCTCATCCTGGCAGGCGGCGGCGGCGGCGGGAAAGCAGCGGCTGC
CGCCGCCGCCTCCTTCGCCGCCGAACAGGCGGGGGCCGCCGCCCTGCTGCCCCTGGGCGCCGCCGCCGAC
CACCACTCGCTGTACAAGGCGCGGACTCCCAGCGCCTCGGCCTCCGCCTCCTCGGCAGCCTCGGCCTCCG
CAGCGCTCGCGGCCCCGGGCAAGCACCTGGCGGAGAAGAAGGTGAAGCGCGTCTACCTGTTCGGCGGCCT
GGGCACGTCGTCGTCGCCCGTGGGCGGCGTGGGCGCGGGAGCCGACCCCAGCGACCCCCTGGGCCTGTAC
GAGGAGGAGGGCGCGGGCTGCTCGCCCGACGCGCCCAGCCTGAGCGGCCGCAGCAGCGCCGCCTCGTCCC
CCGCCGCCGGCCGCTCGCCCGCCGACCACCGCGGCTACGCCAGCCTGCGCGCCGCCTCGCCCGCCCCGTC
CAGCGCGCCCTCGCACGCGTCCTCCTCGGCCTCGTCCCACTCCTCCTCTTCCTCCTCCTCGGGCTCCTCG
TCCTCCGACGACGAGTTCGAAGACGACCTGCTCGACCTGAACCCCAGCTCAAACTTTGAGAGCATGTCCC
TGGGCAGCTTCAGTTCGTCGTCGGCGCTCGACCGGGACCTGGATTTTAACTTCGAGCCCGGCTCCGGCTC
GCACTTCGAGTTCCCGGACTACTGCACGCCCGAGGTGAGCGAGATGATCTCGGGAGACTGGCTCGAGTCC
AGCATCTCCAACCTGGTTTTCACCTACTGAAGGGCGCGCAGGCAGGGAGAAGGGCCGGGGGGGGTAGGAG
AGGAGAAAAAAAAAGTGAAAAAAAGAAACGAAAAGGACAGACGAAGAGTTTAAAGAAAAGGAATTCTGCA
GATATCCAGCACAGTGGCGGCCGCTCGAGTCTAGAGGGCCCGTTTAAACCCGCTGATCAGCCTCGACTGT
GCCTTCTAGTTGCCAGCCATCTGTTGTTTGCCCCTCCCCCGTGCCTTCCTTGACCCTGGAAGGTGCCACT
CCCACTGTCCTTTCCTAATAAAATGAGGAAATTGCATCGCATTGTCTGAGTAGGTGTCATTCTATTCTGG
GGGGTGGGGTGGGGCAGGACAGCAAGGGGGAGGATTGGGAAGACAATAGCAGGCATGCTGGGGATGCGGT
GGGCTCTATGGCTTCTGAGGCGGAAAGAACCAGCTGGGGCTCTAGGGGGTATCCCC
[124 nt withheld, positions 2857-2980]
C
[91 nt withheld, positions 2982-3072]
A
[49 nt withheld, positions 3074-3122]
CCTTTGACGTTGGAGTCCACGTTCTTT
[37 nt withheld, positions 3150-3186]
ACCCTATCTCGGTCTATTCTTTTGATTTATAAGGGATTTTGCCGATTTCGGCCTATTGGTTAAAAAATGA
GCTGATTTAACAAAAATTTAACGCGAATTAATTCTGTGGAATGTGTGTCAGTTAGGGTGTGGAAAGTCCC
CAGGCTCCCCAGCAGGCAGAAGTATGCAAAGCATGCATCTCAATTAGTCAGCAACCAGGTGTGGAAAGTC
CCCAGGCTCCCCAGCAGGCAGAAGTATGCAAAGCATGCATCTCAATTAGTCAGCAACCATAGTCCCGCCC
CTAACTCCGCCCATCCCGCCCCTAACTCCGCCCAGTTCCGCCCATTCTCCGCCCCATGGCTGACTAATTT
TTTTTATTTATGCAGAGGCCGAGGCCGCCTCTGCCTCTGAGCTATTCCAGAAGTAGTGAGGAGGCTTTTT
TGGAGGCCTAGGCTTTTGCAAAAAGCTCCCGGGAGCTTGTATATCCATTTTCGGATCTGATCAAGAGACA
GGATGAGGATCGTTTCGCATGATTGAACAAGATGGATTGCACGCAGGTTCTCCGGCCGCTTGGGTGGAGA
GGCTATTCGGCTATGACTGGGCACAACAGACAATCGGCTGCTCTGATGCCGCCGTGTTCCGGCTGTCAGC
GCAGGGGCGCCCGGTTCTTTTTGTCAAGACCGACCTGTCCGGTGCCCTGAATGAACTGCAGGACGAGGCA
GCGCGGCTATCGTGGCTGGCCACGACGGGCGTTCCTTGCGCAGCTGTGCTCGACGTTGTCACTGAAGCGG
GAAGGGACTGGCTGCTATTGGGCGAAGTGCCGGGGCAGGATCTCCTGTCATCTCACCTTGCTCCTGCCGA
GAAAGTATCCATCATGGCTGATGCAATGCGGCGGCTGCATACGCTTGATCCGGCTACCTGCCCATTCGAC
CACCAAGCGAAACATCGCATCGAGCGAGCACGTACTCGGATGGAAGCCGGTCTTGTCGATCAGGATGATC
TGGACGAAGAGCATCAGGGGCTCGCGCCAGCCGAACTGTTCGCCAGGCTCAAGGCGCGCATGCCCGACGG
CGAGGATCTCGTCGTGACCCATGGCGATGCCTGCTTGCCGAATATCATGGTGGAAAATGGCCGCTTTTCT
GGATTCATCGACTGTGGCCGGCTGGGTGTGGCGGACCGCTATCAGGACATAGCGTTGGCTACCCGTGATA
TTGCTGAAGAGCTTGGCGGCGAATGGGCTGACCGCTTCCTCGTGCTTTACGGTATCGCCGCTCCCGATTC
GCAGCGCATCGCCTTCTATCGCCTTCTTGACGAGTTCTTCTGAGCGGGACTCTGGGGTTCGAAATGACCG
ACCAAGCGACGCCCAACCTGCCATCACGAGATTTCGATTCCACCGCCGCCTTCTATGAAAGGTTGGGCTT
CGGAATCGTTTTCCGGGACGCCGGCTGGATGATCCTCCAGCGCGGGGATCTCATGCTGGAGTTCTTCGCC
CACCCCAACTTGTTTATTGCAGCTTATAATGGTTACAAATAAAGCAATAGCATCACAAATTTCACAAATA
AAGCATTTTTTTCACTGCATTCTAGTTGTGGTTTGTCCAAACTCATCAATGTATCTTATCATGTCTGTAT
ACCGTCGACCTCTAGCTAGAGCTTGGCGTAATCATGGTCATAGCTGTTTCCTGTGTGAAATTGTTATCCG
CTCACAATTCCACACAACATACGAGCCGGAAGCATAAAGTGTAAAGCCTGGGGTGCCTAATGAGTGAGCT
AACTCACATTAATTGCGTTGCGCTCACTGCCCGCTTTCCAGTCGGGAAACCTGTCGTGCCAGCTGCATTA
ATGAATCGGCCAACGCGCGGGGAGAGGCGGTTTGCGTATTGGGCGCTCTTCCGCTTCCTCGCTCACTGAC
TCGCTGCGCTCGGTCGTTCGGCTGCGGCGAGCGGTATCAGCTCACTCAAAGGCGGTAATACGGTTATCCA
CAGAATCAGGGGATAACGCAGGAAAGAACATGTGAGCAAAAGGCCAGCAAAAGGCCAGGAACCGTAAAAA
GGCCGCGTTGCTGGCGTTTTTCCATAGGCTCCGCCCCCCTGACGAGCATCACAAAAATCGACGCTCAAGT
CAGAGGTGGCGAAACCCGACAGGACTATAAAGATACCAGGCGTTTCCCCCTGGAAGCTCCCTCGTGCGCT
CTCCTGTTCCGACCCTGCCGCTTACCGGATACCTGTCCGCCTTTCTCCCTTCGGGAAGCGTGGCGCTTTC
TCATAGCTCACGCTGTAGGTATCTCAGTTCGGTGTAGGTCGTTCGCTCCAAGCTGGGCTGTGTGCACGAA
CCCCCCGTTCAGCCCGACCGCTGCGCCTTATCCGGTAACTATCGTCTTGAGTCCAACCCGGTAAGACACG
ACTTATCGCCACTGGCAGCAGCCACTGGTAACAGGATTAGCAGAGCGAGGTATGTAGGCGGTGCTACAGA
GTTCTTGAAGTGGTGGCCTAACTACGGCTACACTAGAAGAACAGTATTTGGTATCTGCGCTCTGCTGAAG
CCAGTTACCTTCGGAAAAAGAGTTGGTAGCTCTTGATCCGGCAAACAAACCACCGCTGGTAGCGGTGGTT
TTTTTGTTTGCAAGCAGCAGATTACGCGCAGAAAAAAAGGATCTCAAGAAGATCCTTTGATCTTTTCTAC
GGGGTCTGACGCTCAGTGGAACGAAAACTCACGTTAAGGGATTTTGGTCATGAGATTATCAAAAAGGATC
TTCACCTAGATCCTTTTAAATTAAAAATGAAGTTTTAAATCAATCTAAAGTATATATGAGTAAACTTGGT
CTGACAGTTACCAATGCTTAATCAGTGAGGCACCTATCTCAGCGATCTGTCTATTTCGTTCATCCATAGT
TGCCTGACTCCCCGTCGTGTAGATAACTACGATACGGGAGGGCTTACCATCTGGCCCCAGTGCTGCAATG
ATACCGCGAGACCCACGCTCACCGGCTCCAGATTTATCAGCAATAAACCAGCCAGCCGGAAGGGCCGAGC
GCAGAAGTGGTCCTGCAACTTTATCCGCCTCCATCCAGTCTATTAATTGTTGCCGGGAAGCTAGAGTAAG
TAGTTCGCCAGTTAATAGTTTGCGCAACGTTGTTGCCATTGCTACAGGCATCGTGGTGTCACGCTCGTCG
TTTGGTATGGCTTCATTCAGCTCCGGTTCCCAACGATCAAGGCGAGTTACATGATCCCCCATGTTGTGCA
AAAAAGCGGTTAGCTCCTTCGGTCCTCCGATCGTTGTCAGAAGTAAGTTGGCCGCAGTGTTATCACTCAT
GGTTATGGCAGCACTGCATAATTCTCTTACTGTCATGCCATCCGTAAGATGCTTTTCTGTGACTGGTGAG
TACTCAACCAAGTCATTCTGAGAATAGTGTATGCGGCGACCGAGTTGCTCTTGCCCGGCGTCAATACGGG
ATAATACCGCGCCACATAGCAGAACTTTAAAAGTGCTCATCATTGGAAAACGTTCTTCGGGGCGAAAACT
CTCAAGGATCTTACCGCTGTTGAGATCCAGTTCGATGTAACCCACTCGTGCACCCAACTGATCTTCAGCA
TCTTTTACTTTCACCAGCGTTTCTGGGTGAGCAAAAACAGGAAGGCAAAATGCCGCAAAAAAGGGAATAA
GGGCGACACGGAAATGTTGAATACTCATACTCTTCCTTTTTCAATATTATTGAAGCATTTATCAGGGTTA
TTGTCTCATGAGCGGATACATATTTGAATGTATTTAGAAAAATAAACAAATAGGGGTTCCGCGCACATTT
CCCCGAAAAGTGCCACCTGACGTC
